>Addgene plasmid #152590 | pGBW-m4134338 | depositor full sequence | sequence record 295602 | Full Sequence
CACCATGGCGGACAGCAACGGCACTATTACAGTCGAAGAGCTTAAGAAATTACTCGAGCAGTGGAATTTG
GTAATAGGATTCCTGTTTCTAACGTGGATCTGTCTGCTGCAATTCGCATATGCCAACCGGAATAGATTTC
TCTACATCATTAAGTTGATCTTCCTGTGGCTGCTTTGGCCTGTGACCTTGGCTTGCTTTGTTCTGGCCGC
CGTGTACCGCATAAACTGGATTACCGGTGGGATCGCTATCGCAATGGCGTGCCTCGTGGGCCTTATGTGG
CTGTCCTATTTTATAGCCTCATTCCGACTCTTTGCTCGTACTAGGAGTATGTGGTCTTTCAATCCCGAAA
CAAATATTTTACTAAACGTCCCGCTGCATGGGACCATTTTAACAAGACCATTGCTAGAGAGCGAGCTCGT
GATCGGCGCAGTTATACTGCGGGGACACCTCAGGATCGCCGGACACCATCTGGGTCGCTGTGATATTAAA
GACCTGCCCAAGGAAATAACAGTGGCTACCTCGCGTACTCTTTCATACTATAAACTGGGAGCCAGCCAGA
GAGTGGCCGGGGATTCTGGCTTCGCAGCATATAGTCGATACAGGATCGGGAACTACAAGCTGAATACGGA
CCACTCCTCCTCTAGTGATAATATTGCATTGCTCGTACAGGAAAACCTTTACTTTCAGTCGCACCATCAC
CATCACCATTAAGGATCCGCAGGCCTCTGCTAGCTTGACTGACTGAGATACAGCGTACCTTCAGCTCACA
GACATGATAAGATACATTGATGAGTTTGGACAAACCACAACTAGAATGCAGTGAAAAAAATGCTTTATTT
GTGAAATTTGTGATGCTATTGCTTTATTTGTAACCATTATAAGCTGCAATAAACAAGTTAACAACAACAA
TTGCATTCATTTTATGTTTCAGGTTCAGGGGGAGGTGTGGGAGGTTTTTTAAAGCAAGTAAAACCTCTAC
AAATGTGGTATTGGCCCATCTCTATCGGTATCGTAGCATAACCCCTTGGGGCCTCTAAACGGGTCTTGAG
GGGTTTTTTGTGCCCCTCGGGCCGGATTGCTATCTACCGGCATTGGCGCAGAAAAAAATGCCTGATGCGA
CGCTGCGCGTCTTATACTCCCACATATGCCAGATTCAGCAACGGATACGGCTTCCCCAACTTGCCCACTT
CCATACGTGTCCTCCTTACCAGAAATTTATCCTTAAGGTCGTCAGCTATCCTGCAGGCGATCTCTCGATT
TCGATCAAGACATTCCTTTAATGGTCTTTTCTGGACACCACTAGGGGTCAGAAGTAGTTCATCAAACTTT
CTTCCCTCCCTAATCTCATTGGTTACCTTGGGCTATCGAAACTTAATTAACCAGTCAAGTCAGCTACTTG
GCGAGATCGACTTGTCTGGGTTTCGACTACGCTCAGAATTGCGTCAGTCAAGTTCGATCTGGTCCTTGCT
ATTGCACCCGTTCTCCGATTACGAGTTTCATTTAAATCATGTGAGCAAAAGGCCAGCAAAAGGCCAGGAA
CCGTAAAAAGGCCGCGTTGCTGGCGTTTTTCCATAGGCTCCGCCCCCCTGACGAGCATCACAAAAATCGA
CGCTCAAGTCAGAGGTGGCGAAACCCGACAGGACTATAAAGATACCAGGCGTTTCCCCCTGGAAGCTCCC
TCGTGCGCTCTCCTGTTCCGACCCTGCCGCTTACCGGATACCTGTCCGCCTTTCTCCCTTCGGGAAGCGT
GGCGCTTTCTCATAGCTCACGCTGTAGGTATCTCAGTTCGGTGTAGGTCGTTCGCTCCAAGCTGGGCTGT
GTGCACGAACCCCCCGTTCAGCCCGACCGCTGCGCCTTATCCGGTAACTATCGTCTTGAGTCCAACCCGG
TAAGACACGACTTATCGCCACTGGCAGCAGCCACTGGTAACAGGATTAGCAGAGCGAGGTATGTAGGCGG
TGCTACAGAGTTCTTGAAGTGGTGGCCTAACTACGGCTACACTAGAAGAACAGTATTTGGTATCTGCGCT
CTGCTGAAGCCAGTTACCTTCGGAAAAAGAGTTGGTAGCTCTTGATCCGGCAAACAAACCACCGCTGGTA
GCGGTGGTTTTTTTGTTTGCAAGCAGCAGATTACGCGCAGAAAAAAAGGATCTCAAGAAGATCCTTTGAT
CTTTTCTACGGGGTCTGACGCTCAGTGGAACGAAAACTCACGTTAAGGGATTTTGGTCATGAGATTATCA
AAAAGGATCTTCACCTAGATCCTTTTAAATTAAAAATGAAGTTTTAAATCAATCTAAAGTATATATGAGT
AAACTTGGTCTGACAGTTACCAATGCTTAATCAGTGAGGCACCTATCTCAGCGATCTGTCTATTTCGTTC
ATCCATAGTTGCATTTAAATTTCCGAACTCTCCAAGGCCCTCGTCGGAAAATCTTCAAACCTTTCGTCCG
ATCCATCTTGCAGGCTACCTCTCGAACGAACTATCGCAAGTCTCTTGGCCGGCCTTGCGCCTTGGCTATT
GCTTGGCAGCGCCTATCGCCAGGTATTACTCCAATCCCGAATATCCGAGATCGGGATCACCCGAGAGAAG
TTCAACCTACATCCTCAATCCCGATCTATCCGAGATCCGAGGAATATCGAAATCGGGGCGCGCCTGGCCT
CCGCGCCGGGTTTTGGCGCCTCCCGCGGGCGCCCCCCTCGTCACGGCGAGCGCTGCCACGTCAGACGAAG
GGCGCAGGAGCGTCCTGATCCTTCCGCCCGGACGCTCAGGACAGCGGCCCGCTGCTCATAAGACTCGGCC
TTAGAACCCCAGTATCAGCAGAAGGACATTTTAGGACGGGACTTGGGTGACTCTAGGGCACTGGTTTTCT
TTCCAGAGAGCGGAACAGGCGAGGAAAAGTAGTCCCTTCTCGGCGATTCTGCGGAGGGATCTCCGTGGGG
CGGTGAACGCCGATGATTATATAAGGACGCGCCGGGTGTGGCACAGCTAGTTCCGTCGCAGCCGGGATTT
GGGTCGCGGTTCTTGTTTGTGGATCGCTGTGATCGTCACTTGGTGAGTAGCGGGCTGCTGGGCTGGCCGG
GGCTTTCGTGGCCGCCGGGCCGCTCGGTGGGACGGAAGCGTGTGGAGAGACCGCCAAGGGCTGTAGTCTG
GGTCCGCGAGCAAGGTTGCCCTGAACTGGGGGTTGGGGGGAGCGCAGCAAAATGGCGGCTGTTCCCGAGT
CTTGAATGGAAGACGCTTGTGAGGCGGGCTGTGAGGTCGTTGAAACAAGGTGGGGGGCATGGTGGGCGGC
AAGAACCCAAGGTCTTGAGCCCTTCGCTAATGCGGGAAAGCTCTTATTCGGGTGAGATGGGCTGGGCACC
ATCTGGGGACCCTGACGTGAAGTTTGTCACTGACTGGAGAACTCGGTTTGTCGTCTGTTGCGGGGGCGGC
AGTTATGGCGGTGCCGTTGGGCAGTGCACCCGTACCTTTGGGAGCGCGCGCCCTCGTCGTGTCGTGACGT
CACCCGTTCTGTTGGCTTATAATGCAGGGTGGGGCCACCTGCCGGTAGGTGTGCGGTAGGCTTTTCTCCG
TCGCAGGACGCAGGGTTCGGGCCTAGGGTAGGCTCTCCTGAATCGACAGGCGCCGGACCTCTGGTGAGGG
GAGGGATAAGTGAGGCGTCAGTTTCTTTGGTCGGTTTTATGTACCTATCTTCTTAAGTAGCTGAAGCTCC
GGTTTTGAACTATGCGCTCGGGGTTGGCGAGTGTGTTTTGTGAAGTTTTTTAGGCACCTTTTGAAATGTA
ATCATTTGGGTCAATATGTAATTTTCAGTGTTAGACTTGTAAATTGTCCGCTAAATTCTGGCCGTTTTTG
GCTTTTTTGTTAGACAACATGGGTAAAAAGCCTGAACTCACCGCGACGTCTGTCGAGAAGTTTCTGATCG
AAAAGTTCGACAGCGTCTCCGACCTGATGCAGCTCTCGGAGGGCGAAGAATCTCGTGCTTTCAGCTTCGA
TGTAGGAGGGCGTGGATATGTCCTGCGGGTAAATAGCTGCGCCGATGGTTTCTACAAAGATCGTTATGTT
TATCGGCACTTTGCATCCGCCGCGCTCCCGATTCCGGAAGTGCTTGACATTGGGGAGTTCAGCGAGAGCC
TGACCTATTGCATCTCCCGCCGTGCACAGGGTGTCACGTTGCAAGACCTGCCTGAAACCGAACTGCCCGC
TGTTCTGCAGCCGGTCGCGGAGGCAATGGATGCCATCGCTGCCGCCGATCTTAGCCAGACGAGCGGGTTC
GGCCCATTCGGACCGCAAGGAATCGGTCAATACACTACATGGCGTGATTTCATATGCGCGATTGCTGATC
CCCATGTGTATCACTGGCAAACTGTGATGGACGACACCGTCAGTGCGTCCGTCGCGCAGGCTCTCGATGA
GCTGATGCTTTGGGCCGAGGACTGCCCCGAAGTCCGGCACCTCGTGCACGCGGATTTCGGCTCCAACAAT
GTCCTGACGGACAATGGCCGCATAACAGCGGTCATTGACTGGAGCGAGGCGATGTTCGGGGATTCCCAAT
ACGAGGTCGCCAACATCTTCTTCTGGAGGCCGTGGTTGGCTTGTATGGAGCAGCAGACGCGCTACTTCGA
GCGGAGGCATCCGGAGCTTGCAGGATCGCCCCGGCTCCGGGCGTATATGCTCCGCATTGGTCTTGACCAA
CTCTATCAGAGCTTGGTTGACGGCAATTTCGATGATGCAGCTTGGGCGCAGGGTCGATGCGACGCAATCG
TCCGATCCGGAGCCGGGACTGTCGGGCGTACACAAATCGCCCGCAGAAGCGCCGCCGTCTGGACCGATGG
CTGTGTAGAAGTACTCGCCGATAGTGGAAACCGACGCCCCAGCACTCGTCCGAGGGCAAAGGAATAAGCT
AGTATGTAAGCCTAGTCTTAGATAATAAAATCGCTATCCATCGAAGATGGATGTGTGTTGGTTTTTTGTG
TGTGTAACGCTAGGCGCGCCTGGTGTACCGAGAACGATCCTCTCAGTGCGAGTCTCGACGATCCATATCG
TTGCTTGGCAGTCAGCCAGTCGGAATCCAGCTTGGGACCCAGGAAGTCCAATCGTCAGATATTGTACTCA
AGCCTGGTCACGGCAGCGTACCGATCTGTTTAAACCTAGATATTGATAGTCTGATCGGTCAACGTATAAT
CGAGTCCTAGCTTTTGCAAACATCTATCAAGAGACAGGATCAGCAGGAGGCTTTCGCATGAGTATTCAAC
ATTTCCGTGTCGCCCTTATTCCCTTTTTTGCGGCATTTTGCCTTCCTGTTTTTGCTCACCCAGAAACGCT
GGTGAAAGTAAAAGATGCTGAAGATCAGTTGGGTGCGCGAGTGGGTTACATCGAACTGGATCTCAACAGC
GGTAAGATCCTTGAGAGTTTTCGCCCCGAAGAACGCTTTCCAATGATGAGCACTTTTAAAGTTCTGCTAT
GTGGCGCGGTATTATCCCGTATTGACGCCGGGCAAGAGCAACTCGGTCGCCGCATACACTATTCTCAGAA
TGACTTGGTTGAGTATTCACCAGTCACAGAAAAGCATCTTACGGATGGCATGACAGTAAGAGAATTATGC
AGTGCTGCCATAACCATGAGTGATAACACTGCGGCCAACTTACTTCTGACAACGATTGGAGGACCGAAGG
AGCTAACCGCTTTTTTGCACAACATGGGGGATCATGTAACTCGCCTTGATCGTTGGGAACCGGAGCTGAA
TGAAGCCATACCAAACGACGAGCGTGACACCACGATGCCTGTAGCAATGGCAACAACCTTGCGTAAACTA
TTAACTGGCGAACTACTTACTCTAGCTTCCCGGCAACAGTTGATAGACTGGATGGAGGCGGATAAAGTTG
CAGGACCACTTCTGCGCTCGGCCCTTCCGGCTGGCTGGTTTATTGCTGATAAATCTGGAGCCGGTGAGCG
TGGGTCTCGCGGTATCATTGCAGCACTGGGGCCAGATGGTAAGCCCTCCCGTATCGTAGTTATCTACACG
ACGGGGAGTCAGGCAACTATGGATGAACGAAATAGACAGATCGCTGAGATAGGTGCCTCACTGATTAAGC
ATTGGTAACCGATTCTAGGTGCATTGGCGCAGAAAAAAATGCCTGATGCGACGCTGCGCGTCTTATACTC
CCACATATGCCAGATTCAGCAACGGATACGGCTTCCCCAACTTGCCCACTTCCATACGTGTCCTCCTTAC
CAGAAATTTATCCTTAAGATCGTTTAAACTCGACTCTGGCTCTATCGAATCTCCGTCGTTTCGAGCTTAC
GCGAACAGCCGTGGCGCTCATTTGCTCGTCGGGCATCGAATCTCGTCAGCTATCGTCAGCTTACCTTTTT
GGCAGCGATCGCGGCTCCCGACATCTTGGACCATTAGCTCCACAGGTATCTTCTTCCCTCTAGTGGTCAT
AACAGCAGCTTCAGCTACCTCTCAATTCAAAAAACCCCTCAAGACCCGTTTAGAGGCCCCAAGGGGTTAT
GCTATCAATCGTTGCGTTACACACACAAAAAACCAACACACATCCATCTTCGATGGATAGCGATTTTATT
ATCTAACTGCTGATCGAGTGTAGCCAGATCTAGTAATCAATTACGGGGTCATTAGTTCATAGCCCATATA
TGGAGTTCCGCGTTACATAACTTACGGTAAATGGCCCGCCTGGCTGACCGCCCAACGACCCCCGCCCATT
GACGTCAATAATGACGTATGTTCCCATAGTAACGCCAATAGGGACTTTCCATTGACGTCAATGGGTGGAG
TATTTACGGTAAACTGCCCACTTGGCAGTACATCAAGTGTATCATATGCCAAGTACGCCCCCTATTGACG
TCAATGACGGTAAATGGCCCGCCTGGCATTATGCCCAGTACATGACCTTATGGGACTTTCCTACTTGGCA
GTACATCTACGTATTAGTCATCGCTATTACCATGCTGATGCGGTTTTGGCAGTACATCAATGGGCGTGGA
TAGCGGTTTGACTCACGGGGATTTCCAAGTCTCCACCCCATTGACGTCAATGGGAGTTTGTTTTGGCACC
AAAATCAACGGGACTTTCCAAAATGTCGTAACAACTCCGCCCCATTGACGCAAATGGGCGGTAGGCGTGT
ACGGTGGGAGGTCTATATAAGCAGAGCTGGTTTAGTGAACCGTCAGATCAGATCTTTGTCGATCCTACCA
TCCACTCGACACACCCGCCAGCGGCCGC
Features (pLannotate 1.2.2; 20 found; start..end, strand, type, name):
      5..670     +  CDS            VME1_SARS2: Experimental evidence at protein level: Swiss-Prot protein existence level 1. Component of the viral envelope that plays a central role in virus morphogenesis and assembly via its interactions with other viral proteins (By similarity). Regulates the localization of S protein at cis-Golgi, the place of virus budding (PubMed:33229438). May act by binding cytoplasmic c-terminus of S (PubMed:33229438). From Severe acute respiratory syndrome coronavirus 2 (2019-nCoV) (SARS-CoV-2).
    692..709     +  CDS            6xHis: 6xHis affinity tag
    778..899     -  polyA_signal   SV40 poly(A) signal: SV40 polyadenylation signal
    922..991     -  CDS            large T antigen (fragment): large T antigen from SV40 (simian virus 40)
   1014..1060    +  terminator     T7 terminator: transcription terminator for bacteriophage T7 RNA polymerase
   1090..1226    +  terminator     rrnG terminator: transcription terminator from the E. coli ribosomal RNA rrnG operon (Albrechtsen et al., 1991)
   1271..1342    +  misc_feature   3' β-globin insulator: insulator downstream of the human β-globin locus (Farrell et al., 2002)
   1568..2156    -  rep_origin     ori: high-copy-number ColE1/pMB1/pBR322/pUC origin of replication
   2328..2392    -  CDS            bla(M) (fragment): β-lactamase lacking the signal sequence; bla(M); allows cytosolic expression of β-lactamase
   2656..3865    +  promoter       UbC promoter: human ubiquitin C promoter
   3875..4896    +  CDS            HygR (fragment): hygromycin B phosphotransferase confers resistance to hygromycin
   4924..4972    +  polyA_signal   poly(A) signal: synthetic polyadenylation signal
   5238..6098    +  CDS            AmpR: β-lactamase; bla; confers resistance to ampicillin, carbenicillin, and related antibiotics
   6111..6247    +  terminator     rrnG terminator: transcription terminator from the E. coli ribosomal RNA rrnG operon (Albrechtsen et al., 1991)
   6392..6463    +  misc_feature   5' β-globin insulator: insulator upstream of the human β-globin locus (Farrell et al., 2002)
   6468..6514    -  terminator     T7 terminator: transcription terminator for bacteriophage T7 RNA polymerase
   6532..6580    -  polyA_signal   poly(A) signal: synthetic polyadenylation signal
   6661..6964    +  enhancer       CMV enhancer: human cytomegalovirus immediate early enhancer
   7037..7054    -  promoter       CMV promoter (fragment): human cytomegalovirus (CMV) immediate early promoter
   7117..7168    +  promoter       CMVd2 promoter: truncated human cytomegalovirus (CMV) immediate early promoter that yields moderately reduced expression relative to the full-length promoter
