>Addgene plasmid #152590 | pGBW-m4134338 | addgene full sequence | sequence record 317275 | Addgene NGS Result
CGTTACATAACTTACGGTAAATGGCCCGCCTGGCTGACCGCCCAACGACCCCCGCCCATTGACGTCAATA
ATGACGTATGTTCCCATAGTAACGCCAATAGGGACTTTCCATTGACGTCAATGGGTGGAGTATTTACGGT
AAACTGCCCACTTGGCAGTACATCAAGTGTATCATATGCCAAGTACGCCCCCTATTGACGTCAATGACGG
TAAATGGCCCGCCTGGCATTATGCCCAGTACATGACCTTATGGGACTTTCCTACTTGGCAGTACATCTAC
GTATTAGTCATCGCTATTACCATGCTGATGCGGTTTTGGCAGTACATCAATGGGCGTGGATAGCGGTTTG
ACTCACGGGGATTTCCAAGTCTCCACCCCATTGACGTCAATGGGAGTTTGTTTTGGCACCAAAATCAACG
GGACTTTCCAAAATGTCGTAACAACTCCGCCCCATTGACGCAAATGGGCGGTAGGCGTGTACGGTGGGAG
GTCTATATAAGCAGAGCTGGTTTAGTGAACCGTCAGATCAGATCTTTGTCGATCCTACCATCCACTCGAC
ACACCCGCCAGCGGCCGCCACCATGGCGGACAGCAACGGCACTATTACAGTCGAAGAGCTTAAGAAATTA
CTCGAGCAGTGGAATTTGGTAATAGGATTCCTGTTTCTAACGTGGATCTGTCTGCTGCAATTCGCATATG
CCAACCGGAATAGATTTCTCTACATCATTAAGTTGATCTTCCTGTGGCTGCTTTGGCCTGTGACCTTGGC
TTGCTTTGTTCTGGCCGCCGTGTACCGCATAAACTGGATTACCGGTGGGATCGCTATCGCAATGGCGTGC
CTCGTGGGCCTTATGTGGCTGTCCTATTTTATAGCCTCATTCCGACTCTTTGCTCGTACTAGGAGTATGT
GGTCTTTCAATCCCGAAACAAATATTTTACTAAACGTCCCGCTGCATGGGACCATTTTAACAAGACCATT
GCTAGAGAGCGAGCTCGTGATCGGCGCAGTTATACTGCGGGGACACCTCAGGATCGCCGGACACCATCTG
GGTCGCTGTGATATTAAAGACCTGCCCAAGGAAATAACAGTGGCTACCTCGCGTACTCTTTCATACTATA
AACTGGGAGCCAGCCAGAGAGTGGCCGGGGATTCTGGCTTCGCAGCATATAGTCGATACAGGATCGGGAA
CTACAAGCTGAATACGGACCACTCCTCCTCTAGTGATAATATTGCATTGCTCGTACAGGAAAACCTTTAC
TTTCAGTCGCACCATCACCATCACCATTAAGGATCCGCAGGCCTCTGCTAGCTTGACTGACTGAGATACA
GCGTACCTTCAGCTCACAGACATGATAAGATACATTGATGAGTTTGGACAAACCACAACTAGAATGCAGT
GAAAAAAATGCTTTATTTGTGAAATTTGTGATGCTATTGCTTTATTTGTAACCATTATAAGCTGCAATAA
ACAAGTTAACAACAACAATTGCATTCATTTTATGTTTCAGGTTCAGGGGGAGGTGTGGGAGGTTTTTTAA
AGCAAGTAAAACCTCTACAAATGTGGTATTGGCCCATCTCTATCGGTATCGTAGCATAACCCCTTGGGGC
CTCTAAACGGGTCTTGAGGGGTTTTTTGTGCCCCTCGGGCCGGATTGCTATCTACCGGCATTGGCGCAGA
AAAAAATGCCTGATGCGACGCTGCGCGTCTTATACTCCCACATATGCCAGATTCAGCAACGGATACGGCT
TCCCCAACTTGCCCACTTCCATACGTGTCCTCCTTACCAGAAATTTATCCTTAAGGTCGTCAGCTATCCT
GCAGGCGATCTCTCGATTTCGATCAAGACATTCCTTTAATGGTCTTTTCTGGACACCACTAGGGGTCAGA
AGTAGTTCATCAAACTTTCTTCCCTCCCTAATCTCATTGGTTACCTTGGGCTATCGAAACTTAATTAACC
AGTCAAGTCAGCTACTTGGCGAGATCGACTTGTCTGGGTTTCGACTACGCTCAGAATTGCGTCAGTCAAG
TTCGATCTGGTCCTTGCTATTGCACCCGTTCTCCGATTACGAGTTTCATTTAAATCATGTGAGCAAAAGG
CCAGCAAAAGGCCAGGAACCGTAAAAAGGCCGCGTTGCTGGCGTTTTTCCATAGGCTCCGCCCCCCTGAC
GAGCATCACAAAAATCGACGCTCAAGTCAGAGGTGGCGAAACCCGACAGGACTATAAAGATACCAGGCGT
TTCCCCCTGGAAGCTCCCTCGTGCGCTCTCCTGTTCCGACCCTGCCGCTTACCGGATACCTGTCCGCCTT
TCTCCCTTCGGGAAGCGTGGCGCTTTCTCATAGCTCACGCTGTAGGTATCTCAGTTCGGTGTAGGTCGTT
CGCTCCAAGCTGGGCTGTGTGCACGAACCCCCCGTTCAGCCCGACCGCTGCGCCTTATCCGGTAACTATC
GTCTTGAGTCCAACCCGGTAAGACACGACTTATCGCCACTGGCAGCAGCCACTGGTAACAGGATTAGCAG
AGCGAGGTATGTAGGCGGTGCTACAGAGTTCTTGAAGTGGTGGCCTAACTACGGCTACACTAGAAGAACA
GTATTTGGTATCTGCGCTCTGCTGAAGCCAGTTACCTTCGGAAAAAGAGTTGGTAGCTCTTGATCCGGCA
AACAAACCACCGCTGGTAGCGGTGGTTTTTTTGTTTGCAAGCAGCAGATTACGCGCAGAAAAAAAGGATC
TCAAGAAGATCCTTTGATCTTTTCTACGGGGTCTGACGCTCAGTGGAACGAAAACTCACGTTAAGGGATT
TTGGTCATGAGATTATCAAAAAGGATCTTCACCTAGATCCTTTTAAATTAAAAATGAAGTTTTAAATCAA
TCTAAAGTATATATGAGTAAACTTGGTCTGACAGTTACCAATGCTTAATCAGTGAGGCACCTATCTCAGC
GATCTGTCTATTTCGTTCATCCATAGTTGCATTTAAATTTCCGAACTCTCCAAGGCCCTCGTCGGAAAAT
CTTCAAACCTTTCGTCCGATCCATCTTGCAGGCTACCTCTCGAACGAACTATCGCAAGTCTCTTGGCCGG
CCTTGCGCCTTGGCTATTGCTTGGCAGCGCCTATCGCCAGGTATTACTCCAATCCCGAATATCCGAGATC
GGGATCACCCGAGAGAAGTTCAACCTACATCCTCAATCCCGATCTATCCGAGATCCGAGGAATATCGAAA
TCGGGGCGCGCCTGGCCTCCGCGCCGGGTTTTGGCGCCTCCCGCGGGCGCCCCCCTCGTCACGGCGAGCG
CTGCCACGTCAGACGAAGGGCGCAGGAGCGTCCTGATCCTTCCGCCCGGACGCTCAGGACAGCGGCCCGC
TGCTCATAAGACTCGGCCTTAGAACCCCAGTATCAGCAGAAGGACATTTTAGGACGGGACTTGGGTGACT
CTAGGGCACTGGTTTTCTTTCCAGAGAGCGGAACAGGCGAGGAAAAGTAGTCCCTTCTCGGCGATTCTGC
GGAGGGATCTCCGTGGGGCGGTGAACGCCGATGATTATATAAGGACGCGCCGGGTGTGGCACAGCTAGTT
CCGTCGCAGCCGGGATTTGGGTCGCGGTTCTTGTTTGTGGATCGCTGTGATCGTCACTTGGTGAGTAGCG
GGCTGCTGGGCTGGCCGGGGCTTTCGTGGCCGCCGGGCCGCTCGGTGGGACGGAAGCGTGTGGAGAGACC
GCCAAGGGCTGTAGTCTGGGTCCGCGAGCAAGGTTGCCCTGAACTGGGGGTTGGGGGGAGCGCAGCAAAA
TGGCGGCTGTTCCCGAGTCTTGAATGGAAGACGCTTGTGAGGCGGGCTGTGAGGTCGTTGAAACAAGGTG
GGGGGCATGGTGGGCGGCAAGAACCCAAGGTCTTGAGCCCTTCGCTAATGCGGGAAAGCTCTTATTCGGG
TGAGATGGGCTGGGCACCATCTGGGGACCCTGACGTGAAGTTTGTCACTGACTGGAGAACTCGGTTTGTC
GTCTGTTGCGGGGGCGGCAGTTATGGCGGTGCCGTTGGGCAGTGCACCCGTACCTTTGGGAGCGCGCGCC
CTCGTCGTGTCGTGACGTCACCCGTTCTGTTGGCTTATAATGCAGGGTGGGGCCACCTGCCGGTAGGTGT
GCGGTAGGCTTTTCTCCGTCGCAGGACGCAGGGTTCGGGCCTAGGGTAGGCTCTCCTGAATCGACAGGCG
CCGGACCTCTGGTGAGGGGAGGGATAAGTGAGGCGTCAGTTTCTTTGGTCGGTTTTATGTACCTATCTTC
TTAAGTAGCTGAAGCTCCGGTTTTGAACTATGCGCTCGGGGTTGGCGAGTGTGTTTTGTGAAGTTTTTTA
GGCACCTTTTGAAATGTAATCATTTGGGTCAATATGTAATTTTCAGTGTTAGACTTGTAAATTGTCCGCT
AAATTCTGGCCGTTTTTGGCTTTTTTGTTAGACAACATGGGTAAAAAGCCTGAACTCACCGCGACGTCTG
TCGAGAAGTTTCTGATCGAAAAGTTCGACAGCGTCTCCGACCTGATGCAGCTCTCGGAGGGCGAAGAATC
TCGTGCTTTCAGCTTCGATGTAGGAGGGCGTGGATATGTCCTGCGGGTAAATAGCTGCGCCGATGGTTTC
TACAAAGATCGTTATGTTTATCGGCACTTTGCATCCGCCGCGCTCCCGATTCCGGAAGTGCTTGACATTG
GGGAGTTCAGCGAGAGCCTGACCTATTGCATCTCCCGCCGTGCACAGGGTGTCACGTTGCAAGACCTGCC
TGAAACCGAACTGCCCGCTGTTCTGCAGCCGGTCGCGGAGGCAATGGATGCCATCGCTGCCGCCGATCTT
AGCCAGACGAGCGGGTTCGGCCCATTCGGACCGCAAGGAATCGGTCAATACACTACATGGCGTGATTTCA
TATGCGCGATTGCTGATCCCCATGTGTATCACTGGCAAACTGTGATGGACGACACCGTCAGTGCGTCCGT
CGCGCAGGCTCTCGATGAGCTGATGCTTTGGGCCGAGGACTGCCCCGAAGTCCGGCACCTCGTGCACGCG
GATTTCGGCTCCAACAATGTCCTGACGGACAATGGCCGCATAACAGCGGTCATTGACTGGAGCGAGGCGA
TGTTCGGGGATTCCCAATACGAGGTCGCCAACATCTTCTTCTGGAGGCCGTGGTTGGCTTGTATGGAGCA
GCAGACGCGCTACTTCGAGCGGAGGCATCCGGAGCTTGCAGGATCGCCCCGGCTCCGGGCGTATATGCTC
CGCATTGGTCTTGACCAACTCTATCAGAGCTTGGTTGACGGCAATTTCGATGATGCAGCTTGGGCGCAGG
GTCGATGCGACGCAATCGTCCGATCCGGAGCCGGGACTGTCGGGCGTACACAAATCGCCCGCAGAAGCGC
CGCCGTCTGGACCGATGGCTGTGTAGAAGTACTCGCCGATAGTGGAAACCGACGCCCCAGCACTCGTCCG
AGGGCAAAGGAATAAGCTAGTATGTAAGCCTAGTCTTAGATAATAAAATCGCTATCCATCGAAGATGGAT
GTGTGTTGGTTTTTTGTGTGTGTAACGCTAGGCGCGCCTGGTGTACCGAGAACGATCCTCTCAGTGCGAG
TCTCGACGATCCATATCGTTGCTTGGCAGTCAGCCAGTCGGAATCCAGCTTGGGACCCAGGAAGTCCAAT
CGTCAGATATTGTACTCAAGCCTGGTCACGGCAGCGTACCGATCTGTTTAAACCTAGATATTGATAGTCT
GATCGGTCAACGTATAATCGAGTCCTAGCTTTTGCAAACATCTATCAAGAGACAGGATCAGCAGGAGGCT
TTCGCATGAGTATTCAACATTTCCGTGTCGCCCTTATTCCCTTTTTTGCGGCATTTTGCCTTCCTGTTTT
TGCTCACCCAGAAACGCTGGTGAAAGTAAAAGATGCTGAAGATCAGTTGGGTGCGCGAGTGGGTTACATC
GAACTGGATCTCAACAGCGGTAAGATCCTTGAGAGTTTTCGCCCCGAAGAACGCTTTCCAATGATGAGCA
CTTTTAAAGTTCTGCTATGTGGCGCGGTATTATCCCGTATTGACGCCGGGCAAGAGCAACTCGGTCGCCG
CATACACTATTCTCAGAATGACTTGGTTGAGTATTCACCAGTCACAGAAAAGCATCTTACGGATGGCATG
ACAGTAAGAGAATTATGCAGTGCTGCCATAACCATGAGTGATAACACTGCGGCCAACTTACTTCTGACAA
CGATTGGAGGACCGAAGGAGCTAACCGCTTTTTTGCACAACATGGGGGATCATGTAACTCGCCTTGATCG
TTGGGAACCGGAGCTGAATGAAGCCATACCAAACGACGAGCGTGACACCACGATGCCTGTAGCAATGGCA
ACAACCTTGCGTAAACTATTAACTGGCGAACTACTTACTCTAGCTTCCCGGCAACAGTTGATAGACTGGA
TGGAGGCGGATAAAGTTGCAGGACCACTTCTGCGCTCGGCCCTTCCGGCTGGCTGGTTTATTGCTGATAA
ATCTGGAGCCGGTGAGCGTGGGTCTCGCGGTATCATTGCAGCACTGGGGCCAGATGGTAAGCCCTCCCGT
ATCGTAGTTATCTACACGACGGGGAGTCAGGCAACTATGGATGAACGAAATAGACAGATCGCTGAGATAG
GTGCCTCACTGATTAAGCATTGGTAACCGATTCTAGGTGCATTGGCGCAGAAAAAAATGCCTGATGCGAC
GCTGCGCGTCTTATACTCCCACATATGCCAGATTCAGCAACGGATACGGCTTCCCCAACTTGCCCACTTC
CATACGTGTCCTCCTTACCAGAAATTTATCCTTAAGATCCCGAATCGTTTAAACTCGACTCTGGCTCTAT
CGAATCTCCGTCGTTTCGAGCTTACGCGAACAGCCGTGGCGCTCATTTGCTCGTCGGGCATCGAATCTCG
TCAGCTATCGTCAGCTTACCTTTTTGGCAGCGATCGCGGCTCCCGACATCTTGGACCATTAGCTCCACAG
GTATCTTCTTCCCTCTAGTGGTCATAACAGCAGCTTCAGCTACCTCTCAATTCAAAAAACCCCTCAAGAC
CCGTTTAGAGGCCCCAAGGGGTTATGCTATCAATCGTTGCGTTACACACACAAAAAACCAACACACATCC
ATCTTCGATGGATAGCGATTTTATTATCTAACTGCTGATCGAGTGTAGCCAGATCTAGTAATCAATTACG
GGGTCATTAGTTCATAGCCCATATATGGAGTTCCG
Features (pLannotate 1.2.2; 21 found; start..end, strand, type, name):
      1..304     +  enhancer       CMV enhancer: human cytomegalovirus immediate early enhancer
    377..394     -  promoter       CMV promoter (fragment): human cytomegalovirus (CMV) immediate early promoter
    457..508     +  promoter       CMVd2 promoter: truncated human cytomegalovirus (CMV) immediate early promoter that yields moderately reduced expression relative to the full-length promoter
    583..1248    +  CDS            VME1_SARS2: Experimental evidence at protein level: Swiss-Prot protein existence level 1. Component of the viral envelope that plays a central role in virus morphogenesis and assembly via its interactions with other viral proteins (By similarity). Regulates the localization of S protein at cis-Golgi, the place of virus budding (PubMed:33229438). May act by binding cytoplasmic c-terminus of S (PubMed:33229438). From Severe acute respiratory syndrome coronavirus 2 (2019-nCoV) (SARS-CoV-2).
   1270..1287    +  CDS            6xHis: 6xHis affinity tag
   1356..1477    -  polyA_signal   SV40 poly(A) signal: SV40 polyadenylation signal
   1500..1569    -  CDS            large T antigen (fragment): large T antigen from SV40 (simian virus 40)
   1592..1638    +  terminator     T7 terminator: transcription terminator for bacteriophage T7 RNA polymerase
   1668..1804    +  terminator     rrnG terminator: transcription terminator from the E. coli ribosomal RNA rrnG operon (Albrechtsen et al., 1991)
   1849..1920    +  misc_feature   3' β-globin insulator: insulator downstream of the human β-globin locus (Farrell et al., 2002)
   2146..2734    -  rep_origin     ori: high-copy-number ColE1/pMB1/pBR322/pUC origin of replication
   2906..2970    -  CDS            bla(M) (fragment): β-lactamase lacking the signal sequence; bla(M); allows cytosolic expression of β-lactamase
   3234..4443    +  promoter       UbC promoter: human ubiquitin C promoter
   4453..5474    +  CDS            HygR (fragment): hygromycin B phosphotransferase confers resistance to hygromycin
   5502..5550    +  polyA_signal   poly(A) signal: synthetic polyadenylation signal
   5816..6676    +  CDS            AmpR: β-lactamase; bla; confers resistance to ampicillin, carbenicillin, and related antibiotics
   6689..6825    +  terminator     rrnG terminator: transcription terminator from the E. coli ribosomal RNA rrnG operon (Albrechtsen et al., 1991)
   6977..7048    +  misc_feature   5' β-globin insulator: insulator upstream of the human β-globin locus (Farrell et al., 2002)
   7053..7099    -  terminator     T7 terminator: transcription terminator for bacteriophage T7 RNA polymerase
   7117..7165    -  polyA_signal   poly(A) signal: synthetic polyadenylation signal
   7196..7245    +  enhancer       CMV enhancer (fragment): human cytomegalovirus immediate early enhancer
