[The description below was written by a language model from this plasmid's Addgene catalogue record and pLannotate feature annotations shown in this document.]
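Description:
pGBW-m4134338 is a mammalian expression plasmid that produces the wild-type SARS-CoV-2 membrane (M) glycoprotein, built on the pTwist_CMV_Hygro_6 backbone. It is propagated in E. coli from a high-copy ColE1/pUC-type origin under ampicillin selection (AmpR β-lactamase). A separate cassette, in which the human ubiquitin C promoter drives hygromycin B phosphotransferase followed by a synthetic poly(A) signal, allows hygromycin selection of transfected mammalian cells, for example to derive stable lines.

The M open reading frame sits downstream of the human cytomegalovirus immediate-early enhancer and promoter; the annotation software matches the promoter region only as CMV promoter fragments and a truncated CMVd2 element, while the catalogue simply lists CMV. The coding sequence is followed in frame by a backbone-encoded C-terminal tag described as a cleavable TEV site plus 6xHis. Only the 6xHis element is annotated, a short distance after the end of M, which is consistent with an intervening protease site. This arrangement permits affinity capture or detection of the protein and later removal of the tag. Transcripts end at an SV40 polyadenylation signal. The expression unit is bracketed by bacterial T7 and rrnG terminators and by 5' and 3' β-globin insulator elements, which help isolate it from neighbouring transcription.

Two sequence records are available, a depositor full sequence and a repository sequencing result. They differ by a few bases in length and in their numbering start point but show the same feature set and order. The plasmid is suited to expressing M in cultured mammalian cells for studies of viral assembly, protein localisation and interactions, or purification.
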