Addgene plasmid #152590: pGBW-m4134338
Purpose: Mammalian expression plasmid for SARS-CoV-2 M (membrane)
Depositing lab: Ginkgo Bioworks & Benjie Chen. Depositing organization: Ginkgo Bioworks.
Backbone
  Vector backbone: pTwist_CMV_Hygro_6
  Backbone size w/o insert (bp): 6525
  Vector type: Mammalian Expression
  Selectable markers: Hygromycin
Growth in bacteria
  Bacterial resistance: Ampicillin, 100 μg/mL
  Growth temperature: 37°C
  Growth strain: DH5alpha
  Copy number: High Copy
Gene/Insert
  Gene/Insert name: SARS-CoV-2 M (membrane) (alt names: membrane glycoprotein; M protein)
  Species: Severe acute respiratory syndrome coronavirus 2
  Insert size (bp): 662
  Mutation: wt
  Entrez Gene: M (a.k.a. GU280_gp05)
  Promoter: CMV
  Tag / fusion protein: Cleavable TEV;6xHis-003 (C terminal on backbone)
  Cloning method: Unknown
Resource information
  A portion of this plasmid was derived from a plasmid made by: GinkgoBioworks
Depositor comments: NCBI reference sequence: YP_009724393.1
How to cite: pGBW-m4134338 was a gift from Ginkgo Bioworks & Benjie Chen (Addgene plasmid # 152590 ; http://n2t.net/addgene:152590 ; RRID:Addgene_152590)
